>Addgene plasmid #137182 | Cbh_v5 AAV-saCBE N-terminal | addgene full sequence | sequence record 270439 | Addgene NGS Result
CCACTCCCTCTCTGCGCGCTCGCTCGCTCACTGAGGCCGGGCGACCAAAGGTCGCCCGACGCCCGGGCTT
TGCCCGGGCGGCCTCAGTGAGCGAGCGAGCGCGCAGCCTTAATTAACCTAATTCACTGGCCGTCGTTTTA
CAACGTCGTGACTGGGAAAACCCTGGCGTTACCCAACTTAATCGCCTTGCAGCACATCCCCCTTTCGCCA
GCTGGCGTAATAGCGAAGAGGCCCGCACCGATCGCCCTTCCCAACAGTTGCGCAGCCTGAATGGCGAATG
GG
[124 nt withheld, positions 283-406]
C
[91 nt withheld, positions 408-498]
A
[49 nt withheld, positions 500-548]
CCTTTGACGTTGGAGTCCACGTTCTTT
[37 nt withheld, positions 576-612]
ACCCTATCTCGGTCTATTCTTTTGATTTATAAGGGATTTTGCCGATTTCGGCCTATTGGTTAAAAAATGA
GCTGATTTAACAAAAATTTAACGCGAATTTTAACAAAATATTAACGCTTACAATTTAGGTGGCACTTTTC
GGGGAAATGTGCGCGGAACCCCTATTTGTTTATTTTTCTAAATACATTCAAATATGTATCCGCTCATGAG
ACAATAACCCTGATAAATGCTTCAATAATATTGAAAAAGGAAGAGTATGAGTATTCAACATTTCCGTGTC
GCCCTTATTCCCTTTTTTGCGGCATTTTGCCTTCCTGTTTTTGCTCACCCAGAAACGCTGGTGAAAGTAA
AAGATGCTGAAGATCAGTTGGGTGCACGAGTGGGTTACATCGAACTGGATCTCAACAGCGGTAAGATCCT
TGAGAGTTTTCGCCCCGAAGAACGTTTTCCAATGATGAGCACTTTTAAAGTTCTGCTATGTGGCGCGGTA
TTATCCCGTATTGACGCCGGGCAAGAGCAACTCGGTCGCCGCATACACTATTCTCAGAATGACTTGGTTG
AGTACTCACCAGTCACAGAAAAGCATCTTACGGATGGCATGACAGTAAGAGAATTATGCAGTGCTGCCAT
AACCATGAGTGATAACACTGCGGCCAACTTACTTCTGACAACGATCGGAGGACCGAAGGAGCTAACCGCT
TTTTTGCACAACATGGGGGATCATGTAACTCGCCTTGATCGTTGGGAACCGGAGCTGAATGAAGCCATAC
CAAACGACGAGCGTGACACCACGATGCCTGTAGCAATGGCAACAACGTTGCGCAAACTATTAACTGGCGA
ACTACTTACTCTAGCTTCCCGGCAACAATTAATAGACTGGATGGAGGCGGATAAAGTTGCAGGACCACTT
CTGCGCTCGGCCCTTCCGGCTGGCTGGTTTATTGCTGATAAATCTGGAGCCGGTGAGCGTGGGTCTCGCG
GTATCATTGCAGCACTGGGGCCAGATGGTAAGCCCTCCCGTATCGTAGTTATCTACACGACGGGGAGTCA
GGCAACTATGGATGAACGAAATAGACAGATCGCTGAGATAGGTGCCTCACTGATTAAGCATTGGTAACTG
TCAGACCAAGTTTACTCATATATACTTTAGATTGATTTAAAACTTCATTTTTAATTTAAAAGGATCTAGG
TGAAGATCCTTTTTGATAATCTCATGACCAAAATCCCTTAACGTGAGTTTTCGTTCCACTGAGCGTCAGA
CCCCGTAGAAAAGATCAAAGGATCTTCTTGAGATCCTTTTTTTCTGCGCGTAATCTGCTGCTTGCAAACA
AAAAAACCACCGCTACCAGCGGTGGTTTGTTTGCCGGATCAAGAGCTACCAACTCTTTTTCCGAAGGTAA
CTGGCTTCAGCAGAGCGCAGATACCAAATACTGTTCTTCTAGTGTAGCCGTAGTTAGGCCACCACTTCAA
GAACTCTGTAGCACCGCCTACATACCTCGCTCTGCTAATCCTGTTACCAGTGGCTGCTGCCAGTGGCGAT
AAGTCGTGTCTTACCGGGTTGGACTCAAGACGATAGTTACCGGATAAGGCGCAGCGGTCGGGCTGAACGG
GGGGTTCGTGCACACAGCCCAGCTTGGAGCGAACGACCTACACCGAACTGAGATACCTACAGCGTGAGCT
ATGAGAAAGCGCCACGCTTCCCGAAGGGAGAAAGGCGGACAGGTATCCGGTAAGCGGCAGGGTCGGAACA
GGAGAGCGCACGAGGGAGCTTCCAGGGGGAAACGCCTGGTATCTTTATAGTCCTGTCGGGTTTCGCCACC
TCTGACTTGAGCGTCGATTTTTGTGATGCTCGTCAGGGGGGCGGAGCCTATGGAAAAACGCCAGCAACGC
GGCCTTTTTACGGTTCCTGGCCTTTTGCTGGCCTTTTGCTCACATGTTCTTTCCTGCGTTATCCCCTGAT
TCTGTGGATAACCGTATTACCGCCTTTGAGTGAGCTGATACCGCTCGCCGCAGCCGAACGACCGAGCGCA
GCGAGTCAGTGAGCGAGGAAGCGGAAGAGCGCCCAATACGCAAACCGCCTCTCCCCGCGCGTTGGCCGAT
TCATTAATGCAGCTGGCACGACAGGTTTCCCGACTGGAAAGCGGGCAGTGAGCGCAACGCAATTAATGTG
AGTTAGCTCACTCATTAGGCACCCCAGGCTTTACACTTTATGCTTCCGGCTCGTATGTTGTGTGGAATTG
TGAGCGGATAACAATTTCACACAGGAAACAGCTATGACCATGATTACGCCAGATTTAATTAAGGCTGCGC
GCTCGCTCGCTCACTGAGGCCGCCCGGGCAAAGCCCGGGCGTCGGGCGACCTTTGGTCGCCCGGCCTCAG
TGAGCGAGCGAGCGCGCAGAGAGGGAGTGGCCAACTCCATCACTAGGGGTTCCTGCGGCCTCTAGATCAG
GGTACCCGTTACATAACTTACGGTAAATGGCCCGCCTGGCTGACCGCCCAACGACCCCCGCCCATTGACG
TCAATAGTAACGCCAATAGGGACTTTCCATTGACGTCAATGGGTGGAGTATTTACGGTAAACTGCCCACT
TGGCAGTACATCAAGTGTATCATATGCCAAGTACGCCCCCTATTGACGTCAATGACGGTAAATGGCCCGC
CTGGCATTGTGCCCAGTACATGACCTTATGGGACTTTCCTACTTGGCAGTACATCTACGTATTAGTCATC
GCTATTACCATGGTCGAGGTGAGCCCCACGTTCTGCTTCACTCTCCCCATCTCCCCCCCCTCCCCACCCC
CAATTTTGTATTTATTTATTTTTTAATTATTTTGTGCAGCGATGGGGGCGGGGGGGGGGGGGGGGCGCGC
GCCAGGCGGGGCGGGGCGGGGCGAGGGGCGGGGCGGGGCGAGGCGGAGAGGTGCGGCGGCAGCCAATCAG
AGCGGCGCGCTCCGAAAGTTTCCTTTTATGGCGAGGCGGCGGCGGCGGCGGCCCTATAAAAAGCGAAGCG
CGCGGCGGGCGGGAGTCGCTGCGCGCTGCCTTCGCCCCGTGCCCCGCTCCGCCGCCGCCTCGCGCCGCCC
GCCCCGGCTCTGACTGACCGCGTTACTCCCACAGGTGAGCGGGCGGGACGGCCCTTCTCCTCCGGGCTGT
AATTAGCTGAGCAAGAGGTAAGGGTTTAAGGGATGGTTGGTTGGTGGGGTATTAATGTTTAATTACCTGG
AGCACCTGCCTGAAATCACTTTTTTTCAGGTTGGACCGGTGCCACCATGAAACGGACAGCCGACGGAAGC
GAGTTCGAGTCACCAAAGAAGAAGCGGAAAGTCTCCTCAGAGACTGGGCCTGTCGCCGTCGATCCAACCC
TGCGCCGCCGGATTGAACCTCACGAGTTTGAAGTGTTCTTTGACCCCCGGGAGCTGAGAAAGGAGACATG
CCTGCTGTACGAGATCAACTGGGGAGGCAGGCACTCCATCTGGAGGCACACCTCTCAGAACACAAATAAG
CACGTGGAGGTGAACTTCATCGAGAAGTTTACCACAGAGCGGTACTTCTGCCCCAATACCAGATGTAGCA
TCACATGGTTTCTGAGCTGGTCCCCTTGCGGAGAGTGTAGCAGGGCCATCACCGAGTTCCTGTCCAGATA
TCCACACGTGACACTGTTTATCTACATCGCCAGGCTGTATCACCACGCAGACCCAAGGAATAGGCAGGGC
CTGCGCGATCTGATCAGCTCCGGCGTGACCATCCAGATCATGACAGAGCAGGAGTCCGGCTACTGCTGGC
GGAACTTCGTGAATTATTCTCCTAGCAACGAGGCCCACTGGCCTAGGTACCCACACCTGTGGGTGCGCCT
GTACGTGCTGGAGCTGTATTGCATCATCCTGGGCCTGCCCCCTTGTCTGAATATCCTGCGGAGAAAGCAG
CCCCAGCTGACCTTCTTTACAATCGCCCTGCAGTCTTGTCACTATCAGAGGCTGCCACCCCACATCCTGT
GGGCCACAGGCCTGAAGTCTGGAGGATCTAGCGGAGGATCCTCTGGCAGCGAGACACCAGGAACAAGCGA
GTCAGCAACACCAGAGAGCAGTGGCGGCAGCAGCGGCGGCAGCGGGAAGCGAAATTACATTCTGGGGCTG
GCCATTGGCATTACATCAGTGGGCTATGGCATCATTGACTACGAGACAAGGGACGTGATCGACGCCGGCG
TGAGACTGTTCAAGGAGGCCAACGTGGAGAACAATGAGGGCCGGAGATCCAAGAGGGGAGCAAGGCGCCT
GAAGCGGAGAAGGCGCCACAGAATCCAGAGAGTGAAGAAGCTGCTGTTCGATTACAACCTGCTGACCGAC
CACTCCGAGCTGTCTGGCATCAATCCTTATGAGGCCAGAGTGAAGGGCCTGTCCCAGAAGCTGTCTGAGG
AGGAGTTTAGCGCCGCCCTGCTGCACCTGGCAAAGAGGAGAGGCGTGCACAACGTGAATGAGGTGGAGGA
GGACACCGGCAACGAGCTGTCCACAAAGGAGCAGATCAGCCGCAATTCCAAGGCCCTGGAGGAGAAGTAT
GTGGCCGAGCTGCAGCTGGAGCGGCTGAAGAAGGATGGCGAGGTGAGGGGCTCCATCAATCGCTTCAAGA
CCTCTGACTACGTGAAGGAGGCCAAGCAGCTGCTGAAGGTGCAGAAGGCCTACCACCAGCTGGATCAGTC
CTTTATCGATACATATATCGACCTGCTGGAGACAAGGCGCACATACTATGAGGGACCAGGAGAGGGCTCT
CCCTTCGGCTGGAAGGACATCAAGGAGTGGTACGAGATGCTGATGGGCCACTGCACCTATTTTCCAGAGG
AGCTGAGAAGCGTGAAGTACGCCTATAACGCCGATCTGTACAACGCCCTGAATGACCTGAACAACCTGGT
CATCACCAGGGATGAGAACGAGAAGCTGGAGTACTATGAGAAGTTCCAGATCATCGAGAACGTGTTCAAG
CAGAAGAAGAAGCCTACACTGAAGCAGATCGCCAAGGAGATCCTGGTGAACGAGGAGGACATCAAGGGCT
ACCGCGTGACCTCCACAGGCAAGCCAGAGTTCACCAATCTGAAGGTGTATCACGATATCAAGGACATCAC
AGCCCGGAAGGAGATCATCGAGAACGCCGAGCTGCTGGATCAGATCGCCAAGATCCTGACCATCTATCAG
AGCTCCGAGGACATCCAGGAGGAGCTGACCAACCTGAATAGCGAGCTGACACAGGAGGAGATCGAGCAGA
TCAGCAATCTGAAGGGCTACACCGGCACACACAACCTGAGCCTGAAGGCCATCAATCTGATCCTGGATGA
GCTGTGGCACACAAACGACAATCAGATCGCCATCTTTAACCGGCTGAAGCTGGTGCCAAAGAAGGTGGAC
CTGTCCCAGCAGAAGGAGATCCCAACCACACTGGTGGACGATTTCATCCTGTCTCCCGTGGTGAAGCGGA
GCTTCATCCAGAGCATCAAAGTGATCAACGCCATCATCAAGAAGTACGGCCTGCCCAATGATATCATCAT
CGAGCTGGCCAGGGAGAAGAACTCCAAGGACGCCCAGAAGATGATCAATGAGATGCAGAAGAGGAACCGC
CAGACCAATGAGCGGATCGAGGAGATCATCAGAACCACAGGCAAGGAGAACGCCAAGTACCTGATCGAGA
AGATCAAGCTGCACGATATGCAGGAGGGCAAGTGCCTGTCCTACGAGACAGAGATCCTGACAGTGGAGTA
TGGCCTGCTGCCAATCGGCAAGATCGTGGAGAAGAGGATCGAGTGTACCGTGTACTCTGTGGATAACAAT
GGCAACATCTATACACAGCCCGTGGCACAGTGGCACGATAGGGGAGAGCAGGAGGTGTTCGAGTATTGCC
TGGAGGACGGCAGCCTGATCAGGGCAACCAAGGACCACAAGTTCATGACAGTGGATGGCCAGATGCTGCC
CATCGACGAGATTTTCGAGCGGGAGCTGGACCTGATGAGAGTGGATAACCTGCCTAATAGCGGAGGCAGT
AAAAGAACAGCAGACGGGAGTGAGTTTGAGCCCAAGAAAAAGAGAAAGGTGTAAGATCTGATAATCAACC
TCTGGATTACAAAATTTGTGAAAGATTGACTGGTATTCTTAACTATGTTGCTCCTTTTACGCTATGTGGA
TACGCTGCTTTAATGCCTTTGTATCATGCTATTGCTTCCCGTATGGCTTTCATTTTCTCCTCCTTGTATA
AATCCTGGTTAGTTCTTGCCACGGCGGAACTCATCGCCGCCTGCCTTGCCCGCTGCTGGACAGGGGCTCG
GCTGTTGGGCACTGACAATTCCGTGGTGCGACTGTGCCTTCTAGTTGCCAGCCATCTGTTGTTTGCCCCT
CCCCCGTGCCTTCCTTGACCCTGGAAGGTGCCACTCCCACTGTCCTTTCCTAATAAAATGAGGAAATTGC
ATCGCATTGTCTGAGTAGGTGTCATTCTATTCTGGGGGGTGGGGTGGGGCAGGACAGCAAGGGGGAGGAT
TGGGAAGACAATAGCAGGCATGCTGGGGATGCGGTGGGCTCTATGGCTCGAGAAAAAAATCTCGCCAACA
AGTTGACGAGATAAACACGGCATTTTGCCTTGTTTTAGTAGATTCTGTAATTTTCATTACAGAGTACTAA
AACCGAGACGCATTAATCGTCTCGGGTGTTTCGTCCTTTCCACAAGATATATAAAGCCAAGAAATCGAAA
TACTTTCAAGTTACGGTAAGCATATGATAGTCCATTTTAAAACATAATTTTAAAACTGCAAACTACCCAA
GAAATTATTACTTTCTACGTCACGTATTTTGTACTAATATCTTTGTGTTTACAGTCAAATTAATTCTAAT
TATCTCTCTAACAGCCTTGTATCGTATATGCAAATATGAAGGAATCATGGGAAATAGGCCCTCTTCCTGC
CCGACCTTGCGGCCGCAGGAACCCCTAGTGATGGAGTTGG
Features (pLannotate 1.2.2; 22 found; start..end, strand, type, name):
    121..278     +  CDS            lacZα (fragment): LacZα fragment of β-galactosidase; lacZ fragment
    283..711     +  rep_origin     f1 ori (sequence partly withheld): f1 bacteriophage origin of replication; arrow indicates direction of (+) strand synthesis
    764..868     +  promoter       AmpR promoter: bla
    869..1729    +  CDS            AmpR: β-lactamase; bla; confers resistance to ampicillin, carbenicillin, and related antibiotics
   1900..2488    +  rep_origin     ori: high-copy-number ColE1/pMB1/pBR322/pUC origin of replication
   2671..2763    +  CDS            lacI (fragment): lac repressor; lacI; The lac repressor binds to the lac operator to inhibit transcription in E. coli. This inhibition can be relieved by adding lactose or isopropyl-β-D-thiogalactopyranoside (IPTG).
   2776..2797    +  protein_bind   CAP binding site: CAP binding activates transcription in the presence of cAMP. E. coli catabolite activator protein
   2812..2842    +  promoter       lac promoter: promoter for the E. coli lac operon
   2850..2866    +  protein_bind   lac operator: The lac repressor binds to the lac operator to inhibit transcription in E. coli. This inhibition can be relieved by adding lactose or isopropyl-β-D-thiogalactopyranoside (IPTG). lac repressor encoded by lacI
   2916..3046    -  repeat_region  AAV2 ITR (fragment): inverted terminal repeat of adeno-associated virus serotype 2 inverted
   3069..3354    +  enhancer       CMV enhancer: human cytomegalovirus immediate early enhancer; contains an 18-bp deletion relative to the standard CMV enhancer
   3356..3633    +  promoter       chicken β-actin promoter: No description available
   3634..3861    +  intron         hybrid intron: hybrid between chicken β-actin (CBA) and minute virus of mice (MMV) introns (Gray et al., 2011)
   3936..4619    +  CDS            Apobec1: ABEC1_RAT - Experimental evidence at protein level: Swiss-Prot protein existence level 1. Catalytic component of the apolipoprotein B mRNA editing enzyme complex which is responsible for the postranscriptional editing of a CAA codon for Gln to a UAA codon for stop in the APOB mRNA. May also play a role in the epigenetic regulation of gene expression by participating in DNA demethylation. From Rattus norvegicus (Rat).
   4719..6350    +  CDS            cas9 (fragment): CAS9_STAAU - Experimental evidence at protein level: Swiss-Prot protein existence level 1. CRISPR (clustered regularly interspaced short palindromic repeat) is an adaptive immune system that provides protection against mobile genetic elements (viruses, transposable elements and conjugative plasmids). CRISPR clusters contain spacers, sequences complementary to antecedent mobile elements, and target invading nucleic acids. CRISPR clusters are transcribed and processed into CRISPR RNA (crRNA). In type II CRISPR systems correct processing of pre-crRNA requires a trans- encoded small RNA (tracrRNA)
   6315..6614    +  CDS            dnaE-N (fragment): DPO3A_SYNY3 - Experimental evidence at protein level: Swiss-Prot protein existence level 1. DNA polymerase III is a complex, multichain enzyme responsible for most of the replicative synthesis in bacteria. This DNA polymerase also exhibits 3' to 5' exonuclease activity. The alpha chain is the DNA polymerase (By similarity). From Synechocystis sp. (strain PCC 6803 / Kazusa).
   6695..6852    +  misc_feature   WPRE (fragment): woodchuck hepatitis virus posttranscriptional regulatory element
   6858..6940    +  misc_feature   WPRE (fragment): woodchuck hepatitis virus posttranscriptional regulatory element
   6944..7168    +  polyA_signal   bGH poly(A) signal: bovine growth hormone polyadenylation signal
   7182..7240    -  misc_RNA       Sa gRNA scaffold (fragment): guide RNA scaffold for the Staphylococcus aureus CRISPR/Cas9 system
   7295..7535    -  promoter       U6 promoter: RNA polymerase III promoter for human U6 snRNA
   7559..107     +  repeat_region  AAV2 ITR (fragment) (across the origin): inverted terminal repeat of adeno-associated virus serotype 2 inverted
