[The description below was written by a language model from this plasmid's Addgene catalogue record and pLannotate feature annotations shown in this document.]
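Description:
Cbh_v5 AAV-saCBE N-terminal is an AAV transfer plasmid built on the px601 backbone that carries one half of a split-intein cytosine base editor based on Staphylococcus aureus Cas9. It is propagated in E. coli through a high-copy ColE1/pUC-type origin with ampicillin selection (AmpR), and the backbone also retains an f1 origin and remnants of the lac region. Two AAV2 inverted terminal repeats flank the payload, so that the sequence between them can be packaged as a recombinant AAV genome.

Within the ITRs, the Cbh promoter (CMV enhancer, chicken β-actin promoter and a hybrid CBA/MVM intron) drives an open reading frame that fuses rat APOBEC1 cytidine deaminase to the N-terminal portion of SaCas9 carrying the D10A nickase mutation. The Cas9 is split between Lys534 and Cys535, and the fragment ends in an N-terminal split-intein segment, annotated by similarity to a cyanobacterial DnaE N-intein. The transcript is finished with a truncated WPRE, detected as two short fragments, and a bGH polyadenylation signal. This compact arrangement helps stay within AAV packaging limits. On the opposite strand, a human U6 promoter drives an Sa guide RNA scaffold that holds a BsmBI dummy protospacer. This is replaced with annealed oligos to install the desired target sequence.

The construct is meant to be co-delivered with a companion C-terminal AAV. Protein trans-splicing in co-transduced cells then reconstitutes the full-length base editor, which is too large for a single AAV. The associated work applied such dual-AAV editors to base editing in mouse brain, liver, retina, heart and skeletal muscle.
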