Addgene plasmid #137182: Cbh_v5 AAV-saCBE N-terminal
Purpose: AAV genome: expresses the N-terminal of S. aureus v5 AAV-CBE from the Cbh promoter, U6-sgRNA
Depositing lab: David Liu. Depositing organization: Broad Institute. Publication: Cytosine and adenine base editing of the brain, liver, retina, heart and skeletal muscle of mice via adeno-associated viruses. Levy JM, Yeh WH, Pendse N, Davis JR, Hennessey E, Butcher R, Koblan LW, Comander J, Liu Q, Liu DR. Nat Biomed Eng. 2020 Jan;4(1):97-110. doi: 10.1038/s41551-019-0501-5. Epub 2020 Jan 14. PubMed 31937940.
Backbone
  Vector backbone: px601
  Vector type: AAV
Growth in bacteria
  Bacterial resistance: Ampicillin, 100 μg/mL
  Growth temperature: 37°C
  Growth strain: NEB Stable
  Copy number: High Copy
Gene/Insert
  Gene/Insert name: v5 AAV-saCBE N-terminal (alt name: JL842)
  gRNA/shRNA sequence: BsmBI dummy protospacer
  Species: Synthetic
  Mutation: Cas9 D10A
  Promoter: Cbh
  Cloning method: Gibson Cloning
Terms and licenses: Academic/Nonprofit Terms; Industry Terms: Not Available to Industry
Depositor comments: SaCas9 split between Lys534/Cys535; clone in protospacer by cutting with BsmBI/Esp3I and ligating annealed oligos as described in methods. Inserts were Gibson-cloned into BshTI/BglII-restricted backbones to avoid ITR PCR.
How to cite: Cbh_v5 AAV-saCBE N-terminal was a gift from David Liu (Addgene plasmid # 137182 ; http://n2t.net/addgene:137182 ; RRID:Addgene_137182)
